Addgene plasmid #136870: pEBTetBl-CLIP-Cep70
Purpose: Mammalian expression of the centrosomal protein Cep70 N-terminally fused to CLIP-tag
Depositing lab: Kai Johnsson. Depositing organization: Swiss Federal Institute of Technology (EPFL). Publication: Selective chemical crosslinking reveals a Cep57-Cep63-Cep152 centrosomal complex. Lukinavicius G, Lavogina D, Orpinell M, Umezawa K, Reymond L, Garin N, Gonczy P, Johnsson K. Curr Biol. 2013 Feb 4;23(3):265-70. doi: 10.1016/j.cub.2012.12.030. Epub 2013 Jan 17. PubMed 23333316.
Backbone
  Vector backbone: pEBTetBl
  Backbone size w/o insert (bp): 10943
  Vector type: Mammalian Expression
  Selectable markers: Blasticidin
Growth in bacteria
  Bacterial resistance: Ampicillin, 100 μg/mL
  Growth temperature: 37°C
  Growth strain: DH5alpha
  Copy number: High Copy
Gene/Insert
  Gene/Insert name: CLIP-Cep70
  Species: H. sapiens (human), Synthetic
  Insert size (bp): 2667
  Entrez Gene: CEP70 (a.k.a. BITE)
  Promoter: CMV-TetO2
  Tag / fusion protein: FLAG-tag / His-tag (N terminal on insert)
  Cloning method: Gateway Cloning
  Sequencing primers: 5′ CMV_Fwd; 3′ BGH_Rev
Terms and licenses: Academic/Nonprofit Terms; Industry Terms: Not Available to Industry
How to cite: pEBTetBl-CLIP-Cep70 was a gift from Kai Johnsson (Addgene plasmid # 136870 ; http://n2t.net/addgene:136870 ; RRID:Addgene_136870)
