[The description below was written by a language model from this plasmid's Addgene catalogue record and pLannotate feature annotations shown in this document.]
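Description:
pEBTetBl-CLIP-Cep70 is an episomal, tetracycline-regulated mammalian expression plasmid built on the pEBTetBl backbone. In E. coli it is maintained through a high-copy ColE1/pUC-type origin and an ampicillin resistance gene. In mammalian cells it carries the Epstein-Barr virus oriP origin together with an EBNA1 coding sequence, a pairing that allows the plasmid to replicate and persist as an extrachromosomal element in primate cells rather than relying on integration. Transfected cells are selected with blasticidin through a blasticidin S deaminase gene driven by the SV40 early promoter and terminated by an SV40 polyadenylation signal. Short annotated fragments of EBV genes and of the pBR322 tetracycline resistance region appear to be backbone remnants rather than functional parts.

The payload is human CEP70, a centrosomal protein involved in microtubule and spindle organisation, fused at its N-terminus to the CLIP-tag. The annotation software labels this tag as an MGMT fragment because CLIP-tag is an engineered derivative of human O6-alkylguanine-DNA alkyltransferase that reacts covalently with benzylcytosine substrates. A His tag precedes it, and the catalogue also lists a FLAG tag, which is not annotated in the feature tables. CEP70 is flanked by attB1 and attB2 sites, consistent with Gateway cloning, and is followed by a bGH polyadenylation signal. Expression comes from a CMV enhancer/promoter carrying two tet operators. A separate cassette on the same plasmid, annotated with an RSV promoter, an SV40 promoter fragment and a β-globin intron, supplies TetR. TetR represses the CMV-TetO2 promoter until tetracycline or doxycycline is added. The associated publication applied selective chemical crosslinking to centrosomal protein complexes. The sequenced record is about 100 nt shorter than the depositor sequence, mostly within oriP.
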