Features (pLannotate 1.2.2; 31 found; start..end, strand, type, name):
     85..196     +  polyA_signal   bGH poly(A) signal: bovine growth hormone polyadenylation signal
    737..2526    -  rep_origin     oriP: Epstein-Barr virus oriP replication origin (Yates et al., 2000)
   2527..2745    -  CDS            gL (fragment): GL_EBVB9 - Experimental evidence at protein level: Swiss-Prot protein existence level 1. The heterodimer glycoprotein H-glycoprotein L is required for the fusion of viral and plasma membranes leading to virus entry into the host cell. Acts as a functional inhibitor of gH and maintains gH in an inhibited form. Upon binding to host integrins, gL dissociates from gH leading to activation of the viral fusion glycoproteins gB and gH. Fusion of EBV with B-lymphocytes requires the additional receptor- binding protein gp42, which forms a complex with gH/gL. The heterodimer gH/gL targets also host EPHA
   2828..4755    -  CDS            EBNA1 (fragment): Epstein-Barr nuclear antigen 1, also known as EBNA-1 crucial for latent viral infection, and for episomal amplification of vectors containing the oriP origin (Okita et al., 2013)
   4793..5137    -  CDS            BRRF2_EBVB9 (fragment): Protein inferred from homology: Swiss-Prot protein existence level 3. From Epstein-Barr virus (strain B95-8) (HHV-4) (Human herpesvirus 4).
   5140..5163    -  promoter       tet promoter (fragment): E. coli promoter for tetracycline efflux protein gene
   5276..5380    +  promoter       AmpR promoter: bla
   5381..6241    +  CDS            AmpR: β-lactamase; bla; confers resistance to ampicillin, carbenicillin, and related antibiotics
   6412..7000    +  rep_origin     ori: high-copy-number ColE1/pMB1/pBR322/pUC origin of replication
   7046..7169    -  CDS            TcR (fragment): tetracycline efflux protein; tet; confers resistance to tetracycline
   7207..7504    +  promoter       SV40 promoter: SV40 enhancer and early promoter
   7526..7908    +  CDS            BSD (fragment): blasticidin S deaminase; Aspergillus terreus BSD; confers resistance to blasticidin
   7952..8086    +  polyA_signal   SV40 poly(A) signal: SV40 polyadenylation signal
   8208..8260    -  misc_feature   bom (fragment): basis of mobility region from pBR322
   8391..8484    +  ncRNA          Retro dr1: Accession: RF00214 - Retrovirus direct repeat 1 (dr1)
   8520..8781    +  promoter       RSV promoter: Rous sarcoma virus enhancer/promoter
   8807..8867    +  promoter       SV40 promoter (fragment): SV40 early promoter
   8898..9470    +  intron         β-globin intron: intron from rabbit β-globin gene
   9525..9543    +  promoter       T7 promoter: promoter for bacteriophage T7 RNA polymerase
   9554..10174   +  CDS            tetR: TETR2_ECOLX - Experimental evidence at protein level: Swiss-Prot protein existence level 1. TetR is the repressor of the tetracycline resistance element; its N-terminal region forms a helix-turn-helix structure and binds DNA. Binding of tetracycline to TetR reduces the repressor affinity for the tetracycline resistance gene (tetA) promoter operator sites. From Escherichia coli.
  10216..10337   +  polyA_signal   SV40 poly(A) signal: SV40 polyadenylation signal
  10392..10771   +  enhancer       CMV enhancer: human cytomegalovirus immediate early enhancer
  10772..10975   +  promoter       CMV promoter: human cytomegalovirus (CMV) immediate early promoter
  10977..10996   +  promoter       PLtetO-1 promoter (fragment): modified phage lambda PL promoter with tet operator sites (Lutz and Bujard, 1997)
  10998..11017   +  promoter       PLtetO-1 promoter (fragment): modified phage lambda PL promoter with tet operator sites (Lutz and Bujard, 1997)
  11025..11058   +  promoter       TRE3GV promoter (fragment): 3rd-generation Tet-responsive promoter that can be activated by binding of Tet-On® 3G, optimized for retroviral and lentiviral vectors
  11174..11191   +  CDS            9xHis (fragment): 9xHis affinity tag
  11192..11734   +  CDS            MGMT (fragment): MGMT_HUMAN - Experimental evidence at protein level: Swiss-Prot protein existence level 1. Involved in the cellular defense against the biological effects of O6-methylguanine (O6-MeG) and O4-methylthymine (O4-MeT) in DNA. Repairs the methylated nucleobase in DNA by stoichiometrically transferring the methyl group to a cysteine residue in the enzyme. This is a suicide reaction: the enzyme is irreversibly inactivated. From Homo sapiens (Human).
  11778..11798   +  protein_bind   attB1: mutant version of attB; core recombination site for the Gateway® BP reaction BP Clonase™
  11804..13594   +  CDS            CEP70: CEP70_HUMAN - Also known as BITE. Experimental evidence at protein level: Swiss-Prot protein existence level 1. Plays a role in the organization of both preexisting and nascent microtubules in interphase cells. During mitosis, required for the organization and orientation of the mitotic spindle. From Homo sapiens (Human).
  13600..14      -  protein_bind   attB2 (across the origin): mutant version of attB; recombination site for the Gateway® BP reaction BP Clonase™
>Addgene plasmid #136870 | pEBTetBl-CLIP-Cep70 | depositor full sequence | sequence record 264168 | Full Sequence
TTGTACAAAGTGGTGATGGCAGCTAGCGGCGCGCCCGGCCGCTCGAGTCTAGAGGGCCCGTTTAAACCCG
CTGATCAGCCTCGACTGTGCCTTCTAGTTGCCAGCCATCTGTTGTTTGCCCCTCCCCCGTGCCTTCCTTG
ACCCTGGAAGGTGCCACTCCCACTGTCCTTTCCTAATAAAATGAGGAAATTGCATCGCATTGTCTGAGTA
GGTGTCATTCTATTCTGGGGGGTGGGGTGGGGCAGGACAGCAAGGGGGAGGATTGGGAAGACAATAGCAG
GCTAGAGGATCGATCCCCGCCCCGGACGAACTAAACCTGACTACGACATCTCTGCCCCTTCTTCGCGGGG
CAGTGCATGTAATCCCTTCAGTTGGTTGGTACAACTTGCCAACTGGGCCCTGTTCCACATGTGACACGGG
GGGGGACCAAACACAAAGGGGTTCTCTGACTGTAGTTGACATCCTTATAAATGGATGTGCACATTTGCCA
ACACTGAGTGGCTTTCATCCTGGAGCAGACTTTGCAGTCTGTGGACTGCAACACAACATTGCCTTTATGT
GTAACTCTTGGCTGAAGCTCTTACACCAATGCTGGGGGACATGTACCTCCCAGGGGCCCAGGAAGACTAC
GGGAGGCTACACCAACGTCAATCAGAGGGGCCTGTGTAGCTACCGATAAGCGGACCCTCAAGAGGGCATT
AGCAATAGTGTTTATAAGGCCCCCTTGTTAACCCTAAACGGGTAGCATATGCTTCCCGGGTAGTAGTATA
TACTATCCAGACTAACCCTAATTCAATAGCATATGTTACCCAACGGGAAGCATATGCTATCGAATTAGGG
TTAGTAAAAGGGTCCTAAGGAACAGCGATATCTCCCACCCCATGAGCTGTCACGGTTTTATTTACATGGG
GTCAGGATTCCACGAGGGTAGTGAACCATTTTAGTCACAAGGGCAGTGGCTGAAGATCAAGGAGCGGGCA
GTGAACTCTCCTGAATCTTCGCCTGCTTCTTCATTCTCCTTCGTTTAGCTAATAGAATAACTGCTGAGTT
GTGAACAGTAAGGTGTATGTGAGGTGCTCGAAAACAAGGTTTCAGGTGACGCCCCCAGAATAAAATTTGG
ACGGGGGGTTCAGTGGTGGCATTGTGCTATGACACCAATATAACCCTCACAAACCCCTTGGGCAATAAAT
ACTAGTGTAGGAATGAAACATTCTGAATATCTTTAACAATAGAAATCCATGGGGTGGGGACAAGCCGTAA
AGACTGGATGTCCATCTCACACGAATTTATGGCTATGGGCAACACATAATCCTAGTGCAATATGATACTG
GGGTTATTAAGATGTGTCCCAGGCAGGGACCAAGACAGGTGAACCATGTTGTTACACTCTATTTGTAACA
AGGGGAAAGAGAGTGGACGCCGACAGCAGCGGACTCCACTGGTTGTCTCTAACACCCCCGAAAATTAAAC
GGGGCTCCACGCCAATGGGGCCCATAAACAAAGACAAGTGGCCACTCTTTTTTTTGAAATTGTGGAGTGG
GGGCACGCGTCAGCCCCCACACGCCGCCCTGCGGTTTTGGACTGTAAAATAAGGGTGTAATAACTTGGCT
GATTGTAACCCCGCTAACCACTGCGGTCAAACCACTTGCCCACAAAACCACTAATGGCACCCCGGGGAAT
ACCTGCATAAGTAGGTGGGCGGGCCAAGATAGGGGCGCGATTGCTGCGATCTGGAGGACAAATTACACAC
ACTTGCGCCTGAGCGCCAAGCACAGGGTTGTTGGTCCTCATATTCACGAGGTCGCTGAGAGCACGGTGGG
CTAATGTTGCCATGGGTAGCATATACTACCCAAATATCTGGATAGCATATGCTATCCTAATCTATATCTG
GGTAGCATAGGCTATCCTAATCTATATCTGGGTAGCATATGCTATCCTAATCTATATCTGGGTAGTATAT
GCTATCCTAATTTATATCTGGGTAGCATAGGCTATCCTAATCTATATCTGGGTAGCATATGCTATCCTAA
TCTATATCTGGGTAGTATATGCTATCCTAATCTGTATCCGGGTAGCATATGCTATCCTAATAGAGATTAG
GGTAGTATATGCTATCCTAATTTATATCTGGGTAGCATATACTACCCAAATATCTGGATAGCATATGCTA
TCCTAATCTATATCTGGGTAGCATATGCTATCCTAATCTATATCTGGGTAGCATAGGCTATCCTAATCTA
TATCTGGGTAGCATATGCTATCCTAATCTATATCTGGGTAGTATATGCTATCCTAATTTATATCTGGGTA
GCATAGGCTATCCTAATCTATATCTGGGTAGCATATGCTATCCTAATCTATATCTGGGTAGTATATGCTA
TCCTAATCTGTATCCGGGTAGCATATGCTATCCTCATGCATATACAGTCAGCATATGATACCCAGTAGTA
GAGTGGGAGTGCTATCCTTTGCATATGCCGCCACCTCCCAAGGGGGCGTGAATTTTCGCTGCTTGTCCTT
TTCCTGCTGGTTGCTCCCATTCTTAGGTGAATTTAAGGAGGCCAGGCTAAAGCCGTCGCATGTCTGATTG
CTCACCAGGTAAATGTCGCTAATGTTTTCCAACGCGAGAAGGTGTTGAGCGCGGAGCTGAGTGACGTGAC
AACATGGGTATGCCCAATTGCCCCATGTTGGGAGGACGAAAATGGTGACAAGACAGATGGCCAGAAATAC
ACCAACAGCACGCATGATGTCTACTGGGGATTTATTCTTTAGTGCGGGGGAATACACGGCTTTTAATACG
ATTGAGGGCGTCTCCTAACAAGTTACATCACTCCTGCCCTTCCTCACCCTCATCTCCATCACCTCCTTCA
TCTCCGTCATCTCCGTCATCACCCTCCGCGGCAGCCCCTTCCACCATAGGTGGAAACCAGGGAGGCAAAT
CTACTCCATCGTCAAAGCTGCACACAGTCACCCTGATATTGCAGGTAGGAGCGGGCTTTGTCATAACAAG
GTCCTTAATCGCATCCTTCAAAACCTCAGCAAATATATGAGTTTGTAAAAAGACCATGAAATAACAGACA
ATGGACTCCCTTAGCGGGCCAGGTTGTGGGCCGGGTCCAGGGGCCATTCCAAAGGGGAGACGACTCAATG
GTGTAAGACGACATTGTGGAATAGCAAGGGCAGTTCCTCGCCTTAGGTTGTAAAGGGAGGTCTTACTACC
TCCATATACGAACACACCGGCGACCCAAGTTCCTTCGTCGGTAGTCCTTTCTACGTGACTCCTAGCCAGG
AGAGCTCTTAAACCTTCTGCAATGTTCTCAAATTTCGGGTTGGAACCTCCTTGACCACGATGCTTTTCCA
AACCACCCTCCTTTTTTGCGCCCTGCCTCCATCACCCTGACCCCGGGGTCCAGTGCTTGGGCCTTCTCCT
GGGTCATCTGCGGGGCCCTGCTCTATCGCTCCCGGGGGCACGTCAGGCTCACCATCTGGGCCACCTTCTT
GGTGGTATTCAAAATAATCGGCTTCCCCTACAGGGTGGAAAAATGGCCTTCTACCTGGAGGGGGCCTGCG
CGGTGGAGACCCGGATGATGATGACTGACTACTGGGACTCCTGGGCCTCTTTTCTCCACGTCCACGACCT
CTCCCCCTGGCTCTTTCACGACTTCCCCCCCTGGCTCTTTCACGTCCTCTACCCCGGCGGCCTCCACTAC
CTCCTCGACCCCGGCCTCCACTACCTCCTCGACCCCGGCCTCCACTGCCTCCTCGACCCCGGCCTCCACC
TCCTGCTCCTGCCCCTCCTGCTCCTGCCCCTCCTCCTGCTCCTGCCCCTCCTGCCCCTCCTGCTCCTGCC
CCTCCTGCCCCTCCTGCTCCTGCCCCTCCTGCCCCTCCTGCTCCTGCCCCTCCTGCCCCTCCTCCTGCTC
CTGCCCCTCCTGCCCCTCCTCCTGCTCCTGCCCCTCCTGCCCCTCCTGCTCCTGCCCCTCCTGCCCCTCC
TGCTCCTGCCCCTCCTGCCCCTCCTGCTCCTGCCCCTCCTGCTCCTGCCCCTCCTGCTCCTGCCCCTCCT
GCTCCTGCCCCTCCTGCCCCTCCTGCCCCTCCTCCTGCTCCTGCCCCTCCTGCTCCTGCCCCTCCTGCCC
CTCCTGCCCCTCCTGCTCCTGCCCCTCCTCCTGCTCCTGCCCCTCCTGCCCCTCCTGCCCCTCCTCCTGC
TCCTGCCCCTCCTGCCCCTCCTCCTGCTCCTGCCCCTCCTCCTGCTCCTGCCCCTCCTGCCCCTCCTGCC
CCTCCTCCTGCTCCTGCCCCTCCTGCCCCTCCTCCTGCTCCTGCCCCTCCTCCTGCTCCTGCCCCTCCTG
CCCCTCCTGCCCCTCCTCCTGCTCCTGCCCCTCCTCCTGCTCCTGCCCCTCCTGCCCCTCCTGCCCCTCC
TGCCCCTCCTCCTGCTCCTGCCCCTCCTCCTGCTCCTGCCCCTCCTGCTCCTGCCCCTCCCGCTCCTGCT
CCTGCTCCTGTTCCACCGTGGGTCCCTTTGCAGCCAATGCAACTTGGACGTTTTTGGGGTCTCCGGACAC
CATCTCTATGTCTTGGCCCTGATCCTGAGCCGCCCGGGGCTCCTGGTCTTCCGCCTCCTCGTCCTCGTCC
TCTTCCCCGTCCTCGTCCATGGTTATCACCCCCTCTTCTTTGAGGTCCACTGCCGCCGGAGCCTTCTGGT
CCAGATGTGTCTCCCTTCTCTCCTAGGCCATTTCCAGGTCCTGTACCTGGCCCCTCGTCAGACATGATTC
ACACTAAAAGAGATCAATAGACATCTTTATTAGACGACGCTCAGTGAATACAGGGAGTGCAGACTCCTGC
CCCCTCCAACAGCCCCCCCACCCTCATCCCCTTCATGGTCGCTGTCAGACAGATCCAGGTCTGAAAATTC
CCCATCCTCCGAACCATCCTCGTCCTCATCACCAATTACTCGCAGCCCGGAAAACTCCCGCTGAACATCC
TCAAGATTTGCGTCCTGAGCCTCAAGCCAGGCCTCAAATTCCTCGTCCCCCTTTTTGCTGGACGGTAGGG
ATGGGGATTCTCGGGACCCCTCCTCTTCCTCTTCAAGGTCACCAGACAGAGATGCTACTGGGGCAACGGA
AGAAAAGCTGGGTGCGGCCTGTGAGGATCAGCTTATCGATGATAAGCTGTCAAACATGAGAATTCTTGAA
GACGAAAGGGCCTCGTGATACGCCTATTTTTATAGGTTAATGTCATGATAATAATGGTTTCTTAGACGTC
AGGTGGCACTTTTCGGGGAAATGTGCGCGGAACCCCTATTTGTTTATTTTTCTAAATACATTCAAATATG
TATCCGCTCATGAGACAATAACCCTGATAAATGCTTCAATAATATTGAAAAAGGAAGAGTATGAGTATTC
AACATTTCCGTGTCGCCCTTATTCCCTTTTTTGCGGCATTTTGCCTTCCTGTTTTTGCTCACCCAGAAAC
GCTGGTGAAAGTAAAAGATGCTGAAGATCAGTTGGGTGCACGAGTGGGTTACATCGAACTGGATCTCAAC
AGCGGTAAGATCCTTGAGAGTTTTCGCCCCGAAGAACGTTTTCCAATGATGAGCACTTTTAAAGTTCTGC
TATGTGGCGCGGTATTATCCCGTGTTGACGCCGGGCAAGAGCAACTCGGTCGCCGCATACACTATTCTCA
GAATGACTTGGTTGAGTACTCACCAGTCACAGAAAAGCATCTTACGGATGGCATGACAGTAAGAGAATTA
TGCAGTGCTGCCATAACCATGAGTGATAACACTGCGGCCAACTTACTTCTGACAACGATCGGAGGACCGA
AGGAGCTAACCGCTTTTTTGCACAACATGGGGGATCATGTAACTCGCCTTGATCGTTGGGAACCGGAGCT
GAATGAAGCCATACCAAACGACGAGCGTGACACCACGATGCCTGCAGCAATGGCAACAACGTTGCGCAAA
CTATTAACTGGCGAACTACTTACTCTAGCTTCCCGGCAACAATTAATAGACTGGATGGAGGCGGATAAAG
TTGCAGGACCACTTCTGCGCTCGGCCCTTCCGGCTGGCTGGTTTATTGCTGATAAATCTGGAGCCGGTGA
GCGTGGGTCTCGCGGTATCATTGCAGCACTGGGGCCAGATGGTAAGCCCTCCCGTATCGTAGTTATCTAC
ACGACGGGGAGTCAGGCAACTATGGATGAACGAAATAGACAGATCGCTGAGATAGGTGCCTCACTGATTA
AGCATTGGTAACTGTCAGACCAAGTTTACTCATATATACTTTAGATTGATTTAAAACTTCATTTTTAATT
TAAAAGGATCTAGGTGAAGATCCTTTTTGATAATCTCATGACCAAAATCCCTTAACGTGAGTTTTCGTTC
CACTGAGCGTCAGACCCCGTAGAAAAGATCAAAGGATCTTCTTGAGATCCTTTTTTTCTGCGCGTAATCT
GCTGCTTGCAAACAAAAAAACCACCGCTACCAGCGGTGGTTTGTTTGCCGGATCAAGAGCTACCAACTCT
TTTTCCGAAGGTAACTGGCTTCAGCAGAGCGCAGATACCAAATACTGTCCTTCTAGTGTAGCCGTAGTTA
GGCCACCACTTCAAGAACTCTGTAGCACCGCCTACATACCTCGCTCTGCTAATCCTGTTACCAGTGGCTG
CTGCCAGTGGCGATAAGTCGTGTCTTACCGGGTTGGACTCAAGACGATAGTTACCGGATAAGGCGCAGCG
GTCGGGCTGAACGGGGGGTTCGTGCACACAGCCCAGCTTGGAGCGAACGACCTACACCGAACTGAGATAC
CTACAGCGTGAGCTATGAGAAAGCGCCACGCTTCCCGAAGGGAGAAAGGCGGACAGGTATCCGGTAAGCG
GCAGGGTCGGAACAGGAGAGCGCACGAGGGAGCTTCCAGGGGGAAACGCCTGGTATCTTTATAGTCCTGT
CGGGTTTCGCCACCTCTGACTTGAGCGTCGATTTTTGTGATGCTCGTCAGGGGGGCGGAGCCTATGGAAA
AACGCCAGCAACGCGGCCTTTTTACGGTTCCTGGCCTTTTGCTGGCCTTGAAGCTGTCCCTGATGGTCGT
CATCTACCTGCCTGGACAGCATGGCCTGCAACGCGGGCATCCCGATGCCGCCGGAAGCGAGAAGAATCAT
AATGGGGAAGGCCATCCAGCCTCGCGTCGAACTAGATGATCCGGCTGTGGAATGTGTGTCAGTTAGGGTG
TGGAAAGTCCCCAGGCTCCCCAGCAGGCAGAAGTATGCAAAGCATGCATCTCAATTAGTCAGCAACCAGG
TGTGGAAAGTCCCCAGGCTCCCCAGCAGGCAGAAGTATGCAAAGCATGCATCTCAATTAGTCAGCAACCA
TAGTCCCGCCCCTAACTCCGCCCATCCCGCCCCTAACTCCGCCCAGTTCCGCCCATTCTCCGCCCCATGG
CTGACTAATTTTTTTTATTTATGCAGAGGCCGAGGCCGCCTCGGCCTCTGAGCTATTCCAGAAGTAGTGA
GGAGGCTTTTTTGGAGGGTGACCGCCACGACCGGTATGGCCAAGCCTTTGTCTCAAGAAGAATCCACCCT
CATTGAAAGAGCAACGGCTACAATCAACAGCATCCCCATCTCTGAAGACTACAGCGTCGCCAGCGCAGCT
CTCTCTAGCGACGGCCGCATCTTCACTGGTGTCAATGTATATCATTTTACTGGGGGACCTTGTGCAGAAC
TCGTGGTGCTGGGCACTGCTGCTGCTGCGGCAGCTGGCAACCTGACTTGTATCGTCGCGATCGGAAATGA
GAACAGGGGCATCTTGAGCCCCTGCGGACGGTGCCGACAGGTGCTTCTCGATCTGCATCCTGGGATCAAA
GCCATAGTGAAGGACAGTGATGGACAGCCGACGGCAGTTGGGATTCGTGAATTGCTGCCCTCTGGTTACG
GTCCGACGCGGCCCGACGGGTCCGAGGGGGGTCGACCTCGAAACTTGTTTATTGCAGCTTATAATGGTTA
CAAATAAAGCAATAGCATCACAAATTTCACAAATAAAGCATTTTTTTCACTGCATTCTAGTTGTGGTTTG
TCCAAACTCATCAATGTATCTTATCATGTCTGGATCTGATCCGAACCCCTTCCTCGACCAATTCTCATGT
TTGACAGCTTATCATCGCAGATCCGGGCAACGTTGTTGCCATTGCTCGACCAATTCTCATGTTTGACAGC
TTATCATCGCAGATCCGTATGGTGCACTCTCAGTACAATCTGCTCTGATGCCGCATAGTTAAGCCAGTAT
CTGCTCCCTGCTTGTGTGTTGGAGGTCGCTGAGTAGTGCGCGAGCAAAATTTAAGCTACAACAAGGCAAG
GCTTGACCGACAATTGCATGAAGAATCTGCTTAGGGTTAGGCGTTTTGCGCTGCTTCGCGATGTACGGGC
CAGATATACGCGTATCTGAGGGGACTAGGGTGTGTTTAGGCGAAAAGCGGGGCTTCGGTTGTACGCGGTT
AGGAGTCCCCTCAGGATATAGTAGTTTCGCTTTTGCATAGGGAGGGGGAAATGTAGTCTTATGCAATACT
CTTGTAGTCTTGCAACATGGTAACGATGAGTTAGCAACATGCCTTACAAGGAGAGAAAAAGCACCGTGCA
TGCCGATTGGTGGAAGTAAGGTGGTACGATCGTGCCTTATTAGGAAGGCAACAGACGGGTCTGACATGGA
TTGGACGAACCACTGAATTCCGCATTGCAGAGATATTGTATTTAAGTGCCTAGCTCGATACAATAAACGC
CATTTGACCATTCACCACATTGGTGTGCACCTCCAAGCTGGCCGGGGATCCTCTAGGGCCTCTGAGCTAT
TCCAGAAGTAGTGAAGAGGCTTTTTTGGAGGCCTAGGCTTTTGCAAAAAGCTCCGGATCGATCCTGAGAA
CTTCAGGGTGAGTTTGGGGACCCTTGATTGTTCTTTCTTTTTCGCTATTGTAAAATTCATGTTATATGGA
GGGGGCAAAGTTTTCAGGGTGTTGTTTAGAATGGGAAGATGTCCCTTGTATCACCATGGACCCTCATGAT
AATTTTGTTTCTTTCACTTTCTACTCTGTTGACAACCATTGTCTCCTCTTATTTTCTTTTCATTTTCTGT
AACTTTTTCGTTAAACTTTAGCTTGCATTTGTAACGAATTTTTAAATTCACTTTTGTTTATTTGTCAGAT
TGTAAGTACTTTCTCTAATCACTTTTTTTTCAAGGCAATCAGGGTATATTATATTGTACTTCAGCACAGT
TTTAGAGAACAATTGTTATAATTAAATGATAAGGTAGAATATTTCTGCATATAAATTCTGGCTGGCGTGG
AAATATTCTTATTGGTAGAAACAACTACATCCTGGTCATCATCCTGCCTTTCTCTTTATGGTTACAATGA
TATACACTGTTTGAGATGAGGATAAAATACTCTGAGTCCAAACCGGGCCCCTCTGCTAACCATGTTCATG
CCTTCTTCTTTTTCCTACAGCTCCTGGGCAACGTGCTGGTTATTGTGCTGTCTCATCATTTTGGCAAAGA
ATTGTAATACGACTCACTATAGGGCGAATTGATATGTCTAGATTAGATAAAAGTAAAGTGATTAACAGCG
CATTAGAGCTGCTTAATGAGGTCGGAATCGAAGGTTTAACAACCCGTAAACTCGCCCAGAAGCTAGGTGT
AGAGCAGCCTACATTGTATTGGCATGTAAAAAATAAGCGGGCTTTGCTCGACGCCTTAGCCATTGAGATG
TTAGATAGGCACCATACTCACTTTTGCCCTTTAGAAGGGGAAAGCTGGCAAGATTTTTTACGTAATAACG
CTAAAAGTTTTAGATGTGCTTTACTAAGTCATCGCGATGGAGCAAAAGTACATTTAGGTACACGGCCTAC
AGAAAAACAGTATGAAACTCTCGAAAATCAATTAGCCTTTTTATGCCAACAAGGTTTTTCACTAGAGAAT
GCATTATATGCACTCAGCGCTGTGGGGCATTTTACTTTAGGTTGCGTATTGGAAGATCAAGAGCATCAAG
TCGCTAAAGAAGAAAGGGAAACACCTACTACTGATAGTATGCCGCCATTATTACGACAAGCTATCGAATT
ATTTGATCACCAAGGTGCAGAGCCAGCCTTCTTATTCGGCCTTGAATTGATCATATGCGGATTAGAAAAA
CAACTTAAATGTGAAAGTGGGTCCGCGTACAGCGGATCCCGGGAATTCAGATCTTATTAAAGCAGAACTT
GTTTATTGCAGCTTATAATGGTTACAAATAAAGCAATAGCATCACAAATTTCACAAATAAAGCATTTTTT
TCACTGCATTCTAGTTGTGGTTTGTCCAAACTCATCAATGTATCTTATCATGTCTGGTCGAATCCATGGC
GCAGAACTGGTAGGTATGGAAGATCCGCGTTGACATTGATTATTGACTAGTTATTAATAGTAATCAATTA
CGGGGTCATTAGTTCATAGCCCATATATGGAGTTCCGCGTTACATAACTTACGGTAAATGGCCCGCCTGG
CTGACCGCCCAACGACCCCCGCCCATTGACGTCAATAATGACGTATGTTCCCATAGTAACGCCAATAGGG
ACTTTCCATTGACGTCAATGGGTGGAGTATTTACGGTAAACTGCCCACTTGGCAGTACATCAAGTGTATC
ATATGCCAAGTACGCCCCCTATTGACGTCAATGACGGTAAATGGCCCGCCTGGCATTATGCCCAGTACAT
GACCTTATGGGACTTTCCTACTTGGCAGTACATCTACGTATTAGTCATCGCTATTACCATGGTGATGCGG
TTTTGGCAGTACATCAATGGGCGTGGATAGCGGTTTGACTCACGGGGATTTCCAAGTCTCCACCCCATTG
ACGTCAATGGGAGTTTGTTTTGGCACCAAAATCAACGGGACTTTCCAAAATGTCGTAACAACTCCGCCCC
ATTGACGCAAATGGGCGGTAGGCGTGTACGGTGGGAGGTCTATATAAGCAGAGCTCTCCCTATCAGTGAT
AGAGATCTCCCTATCAGTGATAGAGATCGTCGACGAGCTCGTTTAGTGAACCGTCAGATCGCCTGGAGAC
GCCATCCACGCTGTTTTGACCTCCATAGAAGACACCGGGACCGATCCAGCCTCCGGACTCTAGCGTTTAA
ACTTAAGCTTACCACCATGGATTATAAAGACGATGATGACAAGCACCACCACCACCACCACGACAAGGAT
TGTGAAATGAAACGCACCACACTGGACAGCCCTTTGGGGAAGCTGGAGCTGTCTGGTTGTGAGCAGGGTC
TGCACGAAATAATTTTTCTGGGCAAGGGGACGTCTGCAGCTGATGCCGTGGAGGTCCCAGCCCCCGCTGC
GGTTCTCGGAGGTCCGGAGCCCCTGATACAGGCTACAGCCTGGCTGAATGCCTATTTCCACCAGCCCGAG
GCTATCGAAGAGTTCCCCGTGCCGGCTCTTCACCATCCCGTTTTCCAGCAAGAGTCGTTCACCAGACAGG
TGTTATGGAAGCTGCTGAAGGTTGTGAAATTCGGAGAAGTGATTTCTGAGTCACACTTAGCAGCCCTGGT
AGGCAACCCCGCAGCCACGGCAGCAGTGAATACGGCACTGGATGGCAATCCTGTCCCTATCCTGATCCCG
TGCCACAGAGTGGTCCAGGGGGATTCGGATGTGGGGCCGTACCTTGGTGGACTGGCCGTGAAGGAATGGC
TTCTGGCCCATGAAGGCCACCGGTTGGGGAAGCCAGGCTTGGGATTCGAACTGGAGGTGCTGTTCCAGGG
CCCCGGTACCGCCATCACAAGTTTGTACAAAAAAGCAGGCACCATGTTTCCGGTAGCCCCTAAACCCCAG
GATTCCAGTCAACCATCAGACAGACTCATGACTGAAAAACAGCAGGAAGAAGCAGAATGGGAAAGCATAA
ATGTGCTATTGATGATGCATGGCTTAAAACCTTTGTCTCTAGTCAAAAGAACAGATCTCAAAGATCTCAT
CATTTTTGACAAACAGTCATCACAAAGGATGAGACAGAATTTGAAATTGTTGGTGGAAGAAACATCATGT
CAACAGAACATGATACAGGAGCTTATAGAAACTAATCAACAGCTTAGAAATGAACTTCAGCTAGAGCAAA
GCCGAGCAGCCAATCAAGAACAACGAGCTAATGACTTGGAACAAATTATGGAAAGTGTGAAATCCAAAAT
TGGTGAATTGGAGGATGAATCACTAAATAGGGCTTGCCACCAACAGAATAAAATAAAAGATCTTCAAAAG
GAGCAGAAAACTTTGCAGGTGAAGTGCCAGCATTATAAGAAAAAACGAACGGAGCAAGAAGAAACTATTG
CTTCTTTGCAAATGGAAGTCTGTAGATTAAAAAAGGAGGAAGAAGATCGCATTGTCACTCAAAACAGAGT
GTTTGCCTATCTGTGCAAAAGAGTTCCTCATACCGTCTTGGATAGACAGTTGCTTTGTCTAATTGATTAC
TATGAATCTAAAATTAGAAAAATTCATACACAAAGGCAATATAAAGAAGATGAAAGTCAGTCAGAAGAAG
AAAACGACTACAGAAATCTGGATGCCTCACCAACTTATAAAGGCCTTTTAATGTCATTACAGAATCAACT
CAAGGAATCAAAATCTAAGATTGATGCACTTTCAAGTGAAAAGCTGAACCTCCAAAAAGATTTGGAAACC
AGGCCTACGCAGCATGAATTAAGACTTTATAAACAGCAGGTGAAGAAGCTGGAAAAAGCCCTTAAGAAAA
ACGTCAAATTACAGGAGCTTATTAATCATAAGAAGGCTGAGGACACAGAGAAGAAAGATGAGCCCAGCAA
ATATAATCAGCAACAGGCCCTAATTGACCAGAGATACTTTCAGGTGCTGTGTAGCATCAATTCAATTATC
CACAATCCAAGAGCTCCAGTAATAATTTATAAACAGACCAAAGGGGGAGTCCAAAATTTTAATAAAGATC
TTGTTCAAGATTGTGGATTTGAGCATCTTGTTCCTGTAATAGAAATGTGGGCAGATCAACTGACATCCTT
AAAGGATTTGTATAAGTCCTTGAAAACACTATCTGCAGAACTGGTACCTTGGCTTAATTTGAAGAAGCAG
GATGAAAATGAAGGTATCAAAGTTGAAGATTTGTTGTTTATAGTAGATACTATGCTGGAAGAAGTTGAAA
ATAAGGAAAAGGACAGCAATATGCCACACTTTCAAACTTTGCAAGCTATTGTTTCTCACTTCCAAAAGTT
ATTTGATGTGCCTTCTTTAAATGGAGTCTATCCCCGAATGAATGAAGTTTATACTAGGCTTGGAGAAATG
AACAATGCTGTGAGAAACCTCCAAGAACTCTTAGAATTAGATAGTTCATCCTCATTGTGTGTGCTAGTAA
GCACTGTTGGAAAACTCTGTAGGCTGATTAATGAAGATGTGAATGAGCAGGTTATGCAGGTATTAGGACC
TGAAGACCTCCAGAGCATTATCTACAAATTGGAAGAACACGAGGAATTTTTCCCAGCATTTCAGGCATTT
ACTAATGATCTACTTGAAATCTTAGAAATTGATGACTTGGATGCCATTGTACCTGCAGTAAAGAAATTAA
AAGTACTTTCATACTAGATACCCAGCTTTC
