Features (pLannotate 1.2.2; 31 found; start..end, strand, type, name):
     85..196     +  polyA_signal   bGH poly(A) signal: bovine growth hormone polyadenylation signal
    737..2294    -  rep_origin     oriP (fragment): Epstein-Barr virus oriP replication origin (Yates et al., 2000)
   2407..2625    -  CDS            gL (fragment): GL_EBVB9 - Experimental evidence at protein level: Swiss-Prot protein existence level 1. The heterodimer glycoprotein H-glycoprotein L is required for the fusion of viral and plasma membranes leading to virus entry into the host cell. Acts as a functional inhibitor of gH and maintains gH in an inhibited form. Upon binding to host integrins, gL dissociates from gH leading to activation of the viral fusion glycoproteins gB and gH. Fusion of EBV with B-lymphocytes requires the additional receptor- binding protein gp42, which forms a complex with gH/gL. The heterodimer gH/gL targets also host EPHA
   2708..4633    -  CDS            EBNA1: Epstein-Barr nuclear antigen 1, also known as EBNA-1 crucial for latent viral infection, and for episomal amplification of vectors containing the oriP origin (Okita et al., 2013)
   4671..5015    -  CDS            BRRF2_EBVB9 (fragment): Protein inferred from homology: Swiss-Prot protein existence level 3. From Epstein-Barr virus (strain B95-8) (HHV-4) (Human herpesvirus 4).
   5018..5041    -  promoter       tet promoter (fragment): E. coli promoter for tetracycline efflux protein gene
   5154..5258    +  promoter       AmpR promoter: bla
   5259..6119    +  CDS            AmpR: β-lactamase; bla; confers resistance to ampicillin, carbenicillin, and related antibiotics
   6290..6878    +  rep_origin     ori: high-copy-number ColE1/pMB1/pBR322/pUC origin of replication
   6924..7047    -  CDS            TcR (fragment): tetracycline efflux protein; tet; confers resistance to tetracycline
   7085..7382    +  promoter       SV40 promoter: SV40 enhancer and early promoter
   7404..7802    +  CDS            BSD: blasticidin S deaminase; Aspergillus terreus BSD; confers resistance to blasticidin
   7846..7980    +  polyA_signal   SV40 poly(A) signal: SV40 polyadenylation signal
   8102..8154    -  misc_feature   bom (fragment): basis of mobility region from pBR322
   8285..8378    +  ncRNA          Retro dr1: Accession: RF00214 - Retrovirus direct repeat 1 (dr1)
   8414..8675    +  promoter       RSV promoter: Rous sarcoma virus enhancer/promoter
   8701..8761    +  promoter       SV40 promoter (fragment): SV40 early promoter
   8792..9364    +  intron         β-globin intron: intron from rabbit β-globin gene
   9419..9437    +  promoter       T7 promoter: promoter for bacteriophage T7 RNA polymerase
   9448..10068   +  CDS            tetR: TETR2_ECOLX - Experimental evidence at protein level: Swiss-Prot protein existence level 1. TetR is the repressor of the tetracycline resistance element; its N-terminal region forms a helix-turn-helix structure and binds DNA. Binding of tetracycline to TetR reduces the repressor affinity for the tetracycline resistance gene (tetA) promoter operator sites. From Escherichia coli.
  10110..10231   +  polyA_signal   SV40 poly(A) signal: SV40 polyadenylation signal
  10286..10665   +  enhancer       CMV enhancer: human cytomegalovirus immediate early enhancer
  10666..10869   +  promoter       CMV promoter: human cytomegalovirus (CMV) immediate early promoter
  10871..10890   +  promoter       PLtetO-1 promoter (fragment): modified phage lambda PL promoter with tet operator sites (Lutz and Bujard, 1997)
  10892..10911   +  promoter       PLtetO-1 promoter (fragment): modified phage lambda PL promoter with tet operator sites (Lutz and Bujard, 1997)
  10919..10952   +  promoter       TRE3GV promoter (fragment): 3rd-generation Tet-responsive promoter that can be activated by binding of Tet-On® 3G, optimized for retroviral and lentiviral vectors
  11068..11085   +  CDS            9xHis (fragment): 9xHis affinity tag
  11086..11628   +  CDS            MGMT (fragment): MGMT_HUMAN - Experimental evidence at protein level: Swiss-Prot protein existence level 1. Involved in the cellular defense against the biological effects of O6-methylguanine (O6-MeG) and O4-methylthymine (O4-MeT) in DNA. Repairs the methylated nucleobase in DNA by stoichiometrically transferring the methyl group to a cysteine residue in the enzyme. This is a suicide reaction: the enzyme is irreversibly inactivated. From Homo sapiens (Human).
  11672..11692   +  protein_bind   attB1: mutant version of attB; core recombination site for the Gateway® BP reaction BP Clonase™
  11698..13488   +  CDS            CEP70: CEP70_HUMAN - Also known as BITE. Experimental evidence at protein level: Swiss-Prot protein existence level 1. Plays a role in the organization of both preexisting and nascent microtubules in interphase cells. During mitosis, required for the organization and orientation of the mitotic spindle. From Homo sapiens (Human).
  13493..14      -  protein_bind   attB2 (across the origin): mutant version of attB; recombination site for the Gateway® BP reaction BP Clonase™
>Addgene plasmid #136870 | pEBTetBl-CLIP-Cep70 | addgene full sequence | sequence record 276343 | Addgene NGS Result
TTGTACAAAGTGGTGATGGCAGCTAGCGGCGCGCCCGGCCGCTCGAGTCTAGAGGGCCCGTTTAAACCCG
CTGATCAGCCTCGACTGTGCCTTCTAGTTGCCAGCCATCTGTTGTTTGCCCCTCCCCCGTGCCTTCCTTG
ACCCTGGAAGGTGCCACTCCCACTGTCCTTTCCTAATAAAATGAGGAAATTGCATCGCATTGTCTGAGTA
GGTGTCATTCTATTCTGGGGGGTGGGGTGGGGCAGGACAGCAAGGGGGAGGATTGGGAAGACAATAGCAG
GCTAGAGGATCGATCCCCGCCCCGGACGAACTAAACCTGACTACGACATCTCTGCCCCTTCTTCGCGGGG
CAGTGCATGTAATCCCTTCAGTTGGTTGGTACAACTTGCCAACTGGGCCCTGTTCCACATGTGACACGGG
GGGGGACCAAACACAAAGGGGTTCTCTGACTGTAGTTGACATCCTTATAAATGGATGTGCACATTTGCCA
ACACTGAGTGGCTTTCATCCTGGAGCAGACTTTGCAGTCTGTGGACTGCAACACAACATTGCCTTTATGT
GTAACTCTTGGCTGAAGCTCTTACACCAATGCTGGGGGACATGTACCTCCCAGGGGCCCAGGAAGACTAC
GGGAGGCTACACCAACGTCAATCAGAGGGGCCTGTGTAGCTACCGATAAGCGGACCCTCAAGAGGGCATT
AGCAATAGTGTTTATAAGGCCCCCTTGTTAACCCTAAACGGGTAGCATATGCTTCCCGGGTAGTAGTATA
TACTATCCAGACTAACCCTAATTCAATAGCATATGTTACCCAACGGGAAGCATATGCTATCGAATTAGGG
TTAGTAAAAGGGTCCTAAGGAACAGCGATATCTCCCACCCCATGAGCTGTCACGGTTTTATTTACATGGG
GTCAGGATTCCACGAGGGTAGTGAACCATTTTAGTCACAAGGGCAGTGGCTGAAGATCAAGGAGCGGGCA
GTGAACTCTCCTGAATCTTCGCCTGCTTCTTCATTCTCCTTCGTTTAGCTAATAGAATAACTGCTGAGTT
GTGAACAGTAAGGTGTATGTGAGGTGCTCGAAAACAAGGTTTCAGGTGACGCCCCCAGAATAAAATTTGG
ACGGGGGGTTCAGTGGTGGCATTGTGCTATGACACCAATATAACCCTCACAAACCCCTTGGGCAATAAAT
ACTAGTGTAGGAATGAAACATTCTGAATATCTTTAACAATAGAAATCCATGGGGTGGGGACAAGCCGTAA
AGACTGGATGTCCATCTCACACGAATTTATGGCTATGGGCAACACATAATCCTAGTGCAATATGATACTG
GGGTTATTAAGATGTGTCCCAGGCAGGGACCAAGACAGGTGAACCATGTTGTTACACTCTATTTGTAACA
AGGGGAAAGAGAGTGGACGCCGACAGCAGCGGACTCCACTGGTTGTCTCTAACACCCCCGAAAATTAAAC
GGGGCTCCACGCCAATGGGGCCCATAAACAAAGACAAGTGGCCACTCTTTTTTTTGAAATTGTGGAGTGG
GGGCACGCGTCAGCCCCCACACGCCGCCCTGCGGTTTTGGACTGTAAAATAAGGGTGTAATAACTTGGCT
GATTGTAACCCCGCTAACCACTGCGGTCAAACCACTTGCCCACAAAACCACTAATGGCACCCCGGGGAAT
ACCTGCATAAGTAGGTGGGCGGGCCAAGATAGGGGCGCGATTGCTGCGATCTGGAGGACAAATTACACAC
ACTTGCGCCTGAGCGCCAAGCACAGGGTTGTTGGTCCTCATATTCACGAGGTCGCTGAGAGCACGGTGGG
CTAATGTTGCCATGGGTAGCATATACTACCCAAATATCTGGATAGCATATGCTATCCTAATCTATATCTG
GGTAGCATAGGCTATCCTAATCTATATCTGGGTAGTATATGCTATCCTAATCTGTATCCGGGTAGCATAT
GCTATCCTAATAGAGATTAGGGTAGTATATGCTATCCTAATTTATATCTGGGTAGCATATACTACCCAAA
TATCTGGATAGCATATGCTATCCTAATCTATATCTGGGTAGCATATGCTATCCTAATCTATATCTGGGTA
GCATAGGCTATCCTAATCTATATCTGGGTAGCATATGCTATCCTAATCTATATCTGGGTAGTATATGCTA
TCCTAATTTATATCTGGGTAGCATAGGCTATCCTAATCTATATCTGGGTAGCATATGCTATCCTAATCTA
TATCTGGGTAGTATATGCTATCCTAATCTGTATCCGGGTAGCATATGCTATCCTCATGCATATACAGTCA
GCATATGATACCCAGTAGTAGAGTGGGAGTGCTATCCTTTGCATATGCCGCCACCTCCCAAGGGGGCGTG
AATTTTCGCTGCTTGTCCTTTTCCTGCTGGTTGCTCCCATTCTTAGGTGAATTTAAGGAGGCCAGGCTAA
AGCCGTCGCATGTCTGATTGCTCACCAGGTAAATGTCGCTAATGTTTTCCAACGCGAGAAGGTGTTGAGC
GCGGAGCTGAGTGACGTGACAACATGGGTATGCCCAATTGCCCCATGTTGGGAGGACGAAAATGGTGACA
AGACAGATGGCCAGAAATACACCAACAGCACGCATGATGTCTACTGGGGATTTATTCTTTAGTGCGGGGG
AATACACGGCTTTTAATACGATTGAGGGCGTCTCCTAACAAGTTACATCACTCCTGCCCTTCCTCACCCT
CATCTCCATCACCTCCTTCATCTCCGTCATCTCCGTCATCACCCTCCGCGGCAGCCCCTTCCACCATAGG
TGGAAACCAGGGAGGCAAATCTACTCCATCGTCAAAGCTGCACACAGTCACCCTGATATTGCAGGTAGGA
GCGGGCTTTGTCATAACAAGGTCCTTAATCGCATCCTTCAAAACCTCAGCAAATATATGAGTTTGTAAAA
AGACCATGAAATAACAGACAATGGACTCCCTTAGCGGGCCAGGTTGTGGGCCGGGTCCAGGGGCCATTCC
AAAGGGGAGACGACTCAATGGTGTAAGACGACATTGTGGAATAGCAAGGGCAGTTCCTCGCCTTAGGTTG
TAAAGGGAGGTCTTACTACCTCCATATACGAACACACCGGCGACCCAAGTTCCTTCGTCGGTAGTCCTTT
CTACGTGACTCCTAGCCAGGAGAGCTCTTAAACCTTCTGCAATGTTCTCAAATTTCGGGTTGGAACCTCC
TTGACCACGATGCTTTCCAAACCACCCTCCTTTTTTGCGCCTGCCTCCATCACCCTGACCCCGGGGTCCA
GTGCTTGGGCCTTCTCCTGGGTCATCTGCGGGGCCCTGCTCTATCGCTCCCGGGGGCACGTCAGGCTCAC
CATCTGGGCCACCTTCTTGGTGGTATTCAAAATAATCGGCTTCCCCTACAGGGTGGAAAAATGGCCTTCT
ACCTGGAGGGGGCCTGCGCGGTGGAGACCCGGATGATGATGACTGACTACTGGGACTCCTGGGCCTCTTT
TCTCCACGTCCACGACCTCTCCCCCTGGCTCTTTCACGACTTCCCCCCCTGGCTCTTTCACGTCCTCTAC
CCCGGCGGCCTCCACTACCTCCTCGACCCCGGCCTCCACTACCTCCTCGACCCCGGCCTCCACTGCCTCC
TCGACCCCGGCCTCCACCTCCTGCTCCTGCCCCTCCTGCTCCTGCCCCTCCTCCTGCTCCTGCCCCTCCT
GCCCCTCCTGCTCCTGCCCCTCCTGCCCCTCCTGCTCCTGCCCCTCCTGCCCCTCCTGCTCCTGCCCCTC
CTGCCCCTCCTCCTGCTCCTGCCCCTCCTGCCCCTCCTCCTRCTCCTGCYSCTCCTGCCCCTCCTGCTCC
TGCCCCTCCTGCCCCTCCTGCTCCTGCCCCTCCTGCCCCTCCTGCTCCTGCCCCTCCTGCTCCTGCCCCT
CCTGCTCCTGCCCCTCCTGCTCCTGCCCCTCCTGCCCCTCCTGCCCCTCCTCCTGCTCCTGCCCCTCCTG
CTCCTGCCCCTCCTGCCCCTCCTGCCCCTCCTGCTCCTGCCCCTCCTCCTGCTCCTGCCCCTCCTGCCCC
TCCTGCCCCTCCTCCTGCTCCTSYCCCTCCTGCCCCTCCTCCTGCTCCTGCCCCTCCTCCTGCTCCTGCC
CCTCCTGCCCCTCCTGCCCCTCCTCCTGCTCCTGCCCCTCCTGCCCCTCCTCCTGCTCCTGCCCSTCCTC
CTGCTCCTGCCCCTCCTGCCCCTCCTGCCCCTCCTCCTGCTCCTGCCCCTCCTCCTGCTCCTGCCCCTCC
TGCCCCTCCTGCCCCTCCTGCCCCTCCTCCTGCTCCTGCCCCTCCTCCTGCTCCTGCCCCTCCTGCTCCT
GCCCCTCCCGCTCCTGCTCCTGCTCCTGTTCCACCGTGGGTCCCTTTGCAGCCAATGCAACTTGGACGTT
TTTGGGGTCTCCGGACACCATCTCTATGTCTTGGCCCTGATCCTGAGCCGCCCGGGGCTCCTGGTCTTCC
GCCTCCTCGTCCTCGTCCTCTTCCCCGTCCTCGTCCATGGTTATCACCCCCTCTTCTTTGAGGTCCACTG
CCGCCGGAGCCTTCTGGTCCAGATGTGTCTCCCTTCTCTCCTAGGCCATTTCCAGGTCCTGTACCTGGCC
CCTCGTCAGACATGATTCACACTAAAAGAGATCAATAGACATCTTTATTAGACGACGCTCAGTGAATACA
GGGAGTGCAGACTCCTGCCCCCTCCAACAGCCCCCCCACCCTCATCCCCTTCATGGTCGCTGTCAGACAG
ATCCAGGTCTGAAAATTCCCCATCCTCCGAACCATCCTCGTCCTCATCACCAATTACTCGCAGCCCGGAA
AACTCCCGCTGAACATCCTCAAGATTTGCGTCCTGAGCCTCAAGCCAGGCCTCAAATTCCTCGTCCCCCT
TTTTGCTGGACGGTAGGGATGGGGATTCTCGGGACCCCTCCTCTTCCTCTTCAAGGTCACCAGACAGAGA
TGCTACTGGGGCAACGGAAGAAAAGCTGGGTGCGGCCTGTGAGGATCAGCTTATCGATGATAAGCTGTCA
AACATGAGAATTCTTGAAGACGAAAGGGCCTCGTGATACGCCTATTTTTATAGGTTAATGTCATGATAAT
AATGGTTTCTTAGACGTCAGGTGGCACTTTTCGGGGAAATGTGCGCGGAACCCCTATTTGTTTATTTTTC
TAAATACATTCAAATATGTATCCGCTCATGAGACAATAACCCTGATAAATGCTTCAATAATATTGAAAAA
GGAAGAGTATGAGTATTCAACATTTCCGTGTCGCCCTTATTCCCTTTTTTGCGGCATTTTGCCTTCCTGT
TTTTGCTCACCCAGAAACGCTGGTGAAAGTAAAAGATGCTGAAGATCAGTTGGGTGCACGAGTGGGTTAC
ATCGAACTGGATCTCAACAGCGGTAAGATCCTTGAGAGTTTTCGCCCCGAAGAACGTTTTCCAATGATGA
GCACTTTTAAAGTTCTGCTATGTGGCGCGGTATTATCCCGTGTTGACGCCGGGCAAGAGCAACTCGGTCG
CCGCATACACTATTCTCAGAATGACTTGGTTGAGTACTCACCAGTCACAGAAAAGCATCTTACGGATGGC
ATGACAGTAAGAGAATTATGCAGTGCTGCCATAACCATGAGTGATAACACTGCGGCCAACTTACTTCTGA
CAACGATCGGAGGACCGAAGGAGCTAACCGCTTTTTTGCACAACATGGGGGATCATGTAACTCGCCTTGA
TCGTTGGGAACCGGAGCTGAATGAAGCCATACCAAACGACGAGCGTGACACCACGATGCCTGCAGCAATG
GCAACAACGTTGCGCAAACTATTAACTGGCGAACTACTTACTCTAGCTTCCCGGCAACAATTAATAGACT
GGATGGAGGCGGATAAAGTTGCAGGACCACTTCTGCGCTCGGCCCTTCCGGCTGGCTGGTTTATTGCTGA
TAAATCTGGAGCCGGTGAGCGTGGGTCTCGCGGTATCATTGCAGCACTGGGGCCAGATGGTAAGCCCTCC
CGTATCGTAGTTATCTACACGACGGGGAGTCAGGCAACTATGGATGAACGAAATAGACAGATCGCTGAGA
TAGGTGCCTCACTGATTAAGCATTGGTAACTGTCAGACCAAGTTTACTCATATATACTTTAGATTGATTT
AAAACTTCATTTTTAATTTAAAAGGATCTAGGTGAAGATCCTTTTTGATAATCTCATGACCAAAATCCCT
TAACGTGAGTTTTCGTTCCACTGAGCGTCAGACCCCGTAGAAAAGATCAAAGGATCTTCTTGAGATCCTT
TTTTTCTGCGCGTAATCTGCTGCTTGCAAACAAAAAAACCACCGCTACCAGCGGTGGTTTGTTTGCCGGA
TCAAGAGCTACCAACTCTTTTTCCGAAGGTAACTGGCTTCAGCAGAGCGCAGATACCAAATACTGTCCTT
CTAGTGTAGCCGTAGTTAGGCCACCACTTCAAGAACTCTGTAGCACCGCCTACATACCTCGCTCTGCTAA
TCCTGTTACCAGTGGCTGCTGCCAGTGGCGATAAGTCGTGTCTTACCGGGTTGGACTCAAGACGATAGTT
ACCGGATAAGGCGCAGCGGTCGGGCTGAACGGGGGGTTCGTGCACACAGCCCAGCTTGGAGCGAACGACC
TACACCGAACTGAGATACCTACAGCGTGAGCTATGAGAAAGCGCCACGCTTCCCGAAGGGAGAAAGGCGG
ACAGGTATCCGGTAAGCGGCAGGGTCGGAACAGGAGAGCGCACGAGGGAGCTTCCAGGGGGAAACGCCTG
GTATCTTTATAGTCCTGTCGGGTTTCGCCACCTCTGACTTGAGCGTCGATTTTTGTGATGCTCGTCAGGG
GGGCGGAGCCTATGGAAAAACGCCAGCAACGCGGCCTTTTTACGGTTCCTGGCCTTTTGCTGGCCTTGAA
GCTGTCCCTGATGGTCGTCATCTACCTGCCTGGACAGCATGGCCTGCAACGCGGGCATCCCGATGCCGCC
GGAAGCGAGAAGAATCATAATGGGGAAGGCCATCCAGCCTCGCGTCGAACTAGATGATCCGGCTGTGGAA
TGTGTGTCAGTTAGGGTGTGGAAAGTCCCCAGGCTCCCCAGCAGGCAGAAGTATGCAAAGCATGCATCTC
AATTAGTCAGCAACCAGGTGTGGAAAGTCCCCAGGCTCCCCAGCAGGCAGAAGTATGCAAAGCATGCATC
TCAATTAGTCAGCAACCATAGTCCCGCCCCTAACTCCGCCCATCCCGCCCCTAACTCCGCCCAGTTCCGC
CCATTCTCCGCCCCATGGCTGACTAATTTTTTTTATTTATGCAGAGGCCGAGGCCGCCTCGGCCTCTGAG
CTATTCCAGAAGTAGTGAGGAGGCTTTTTTGGAGGGTGACCGCCACGACCGGTATGGCCAAGCCTTTGTC
TCAAGAAGAATCCACCCTCATTGAAAGAGCAACGGCTACAATCAACAGCATCCCCATCTCTGAAGACTAC
AGCGTCGCCAGCGCAGCTCTCTCTAGCGACGGCCGCATCTTCACTGGTGTCAATGTATATCATTTTACTG
GGGGACCTTGTGCAGAACTCGTGGTGCTGGGCACTGCTGCTGCTGCGGCAGCTGGCAACCTGACTTGTAT
CGTCGCGATCGGAAATGAGAACAGGGGCATCTTGAGCCCCTGCGGACGGTGCCGACAGGTGCTTCTCGAT
CTGCATCCTGGGATCAAAGCCATAGTGAAGGACAGTGATGGACAGCCGACGGCAGTTGGGATTCGTGAAT
TGCTGCCCTCTGGTTATGTGTGGGAGGGCTAACGGTCCGACGCGGCCCGACGGGTCCGAGGGGGGTCGAC
CTCGAAACTTGTTTATTGCAGCTTATAATGGTTACAAATAAAGCAATAGCATCACAAATTTCACAAATAA
AGCATTTTTTTCACTGCATTCTAGTTGTGGTTTGTCCAAACTCATCAATGTATCTTATCATGTCTGGATC
TGATCCGAACCCCTTCCTCGACCAATTCTCATGTTTGACAGCTTATCATCGCAGATCCGGGCAACGTTGT
TGCCATTGCTCGACCAATTCTCATGTTTGACAGCTTATCATCGCAGATCCGTATGGTGCACTCTCAGTAC
AATCTGCTCTGATGCCGCATAGTTAAGCCAGTATCTGCTCCCTGCTTGTGTGTTGGAGGTCGCTGAGTAG
TGCGCGAGCAAAATTTAAGCTACAACAAGGCAAGGCTTGACCGACAATTGCATGAAGAATCTGCTTAGGG
TTAGGCGTTTTGCGCTGCTTCGCGATGTACGGGCCAGATATACGCGTATCTGAGGGGACTAGGGTGTGTT
TAGGCGAAAAGCGGGGCTTCGGTTGTACGCGGTTAGGAGTCCCCTCAGGATATAGTAGTTTCGCTTTTGC
ATAGGGAGGGGGAAATGTAGTCTTATGCAATACTCTTGTAGTCTTGCAACATGGTAACGATGAGTTAGCA
ACATGCCTTACAAGGAGAGAAAAAGCACCGTGCATGCCGATTGGTGGAAGTAAGGTGGTACGATCGTGCC
TTATTAGGAAGGCAACAGACGGGTCTGACATGGATTGGACGAACCACTGAATTCCGCATTGCAGAGATAT
TGTATTTAAGTGCCTAGCTCGATACAATAAACGCCATTTGACCATTCACCACATTGGTGTGCACCTCCAA
GCTGGCCGGGGATCCTCTAGGGCCTCTGAGCTATTCCAGAAGTAGTGAAGAGGCTTTTTTGGAGGCCTAG
GCTTTTGCAAAAAGCTCCGGATCGATCCTGAGAACTTCAGGGTGAGTTTGGGGACCCTTGATTGTTCTTT
CTTTTTCGCTATTGTAAAATTCATGTTATATGGAGGGGGCAAAGTTTTCAGGGTGTTGTTTAGAATGGGA
AGATGTCCCTTGTATCACCATGGACCCTCATGATAATTTTGTTTCTTTCACTTTCTACTCTGTTGACAAC
CATTGTCTCCTCTTATTTTCTTTTCATTTTCTGTAACTTTTTCGTTAAACTTTAGCTTGCATTTGTAACG
AATTTTTAAATTCACTTTTGTTTATTTGTCAGATTGTAAGTACTTTCTCTAATCACTTTTTTTTCAAGGC
AATCAGGGTATATTATATTGTACTTCAGCACAGTTTTAGAGAACAATTGTTATAATTAAATGATAAGGTA
GAATATTTCTGCATATAAATTCTGGCTGGCGTGGAAATATTCTTATTGGTAGAAACAACTACATCCTGGT
CATCATCCTGCCTTTCTCTTTATGGTTACAATGATATACACTGTTTGAGATGAGGATAAAATACTCTGAG
TCCAAACCGGGCCCCTCTGCTAACCATGTTCATGCCTTCTTCTTTTTCCTACAGCTCCTGGGCAACGTGC
TGGTTATTGTGCTGTCTCATCATTTTGGCAAAGAATTGTAATACGACTCACTATAGGGCGAATTGATATG
TCTAGATTAGATAAAAGTAAAGTGATTAACAGCGCATTAGAGCTGCTTAATGAGGTCGGAATCGAAGGTT
TAACAACCCGTAAACTCGCCCAGAAGCTAGGTGTAGAGCAGCCTACATTGTATTGGCATGTAAAAAATAA
GCGGGCTTTGCTCGACGCCTTAGCCATTGAGATGTTAGATAGGCACCATACTCACTTTTGCCCTTTAGAA
GGGGAAAGCTGGCAAGATTTTTTACGTAATAACGCTAAAAGTTTTAGATGTGCTTTACTAAGTCATCGCG
ATGGAGCAAAAGTACATTTAGGTACACGGCCTACAGAAAAACAGTATGAAACTCTCGAAAATCAATTAGC
CTTTTTATGCCAACAAGGTTTTTCACTAGAGAATGCATTATATGCACTCAGCGCTGTGGGGCATTTTACT
TTAGGTTGCGTATTGGAAGATCAAGAGCATCAAGTCGCTAAAGAAGAAAGGGAAACACCTACTACTGATA
GTATGCCGCCATTATTACGACAAGCTATCGAATTATTTGATCACCAAGGTGCAGAGCCAGCCTTCTTATT
CGGCCTTGAATTGATCATATGCGGATTAGAAAAACAACTTAAATGTGAAAGTGGGTCCGCGTACAGCGGA
TCCCGGGAATTCAGATCTTATTAAAGCAGAACTTGTTTATTGCAGCTTATAATGGTTACAAATAAAGCAA
TAGCATCACAAATTTCACAAATAAAGCATTTTTTTCACTGCATTCTAGTTGTGGTTTGTCCAAACTCATC
AATGTATCTTATCATGTCTGGTCGAATCCATGGCGCAGAACTGGTAGGTATGGAAGATCCGCGTTGACAT
TGATTATTGACTAGTTATTAATAGTAATCAATTACGGGGTCATTAGTTCATAGCCCATATATGGAGTTCC
GCGTTACATAACTTACGGTAAATGGCCCGCCTGGCTGACCGCCCAACGACCCCCGCCCATTGACGTCAAT
AATGACGTATGTTCCCATAGTAACGCCAATAGGGACTTTCCATTGACGTCAATGGGTGGAGTATTTACGG
TAAACTGCCCACTTGGCAGTACATCAAGTGTATCATATGCCAAGTACGCCCCCTATTGACGTCAATGACG
GTAAATGGCCCGCCTGGCATTATGCCCAGTACATGACCTTATGGGACTTTCCTACTTGGCAGTACATCTA
CGTATTAGTCATCGCTATTACCATGGTGATGCGGTTTTGGCAGTACATCAATGGGCGTGGATAGCGGTTT
GACTCACGGGGATTTCCAAGTCTCCACCCCATTGACGTCAATGGGAGTTTGTTTTGGCACCAAAATCAAC
GGGACTTTCCAAAATGTCGTAACAACTCCGCCCCATTGACGCAAATGGGCGGTAGGCGTGTACGGTGGGA
GGTCTATATAAGCAGAGCTCTCCCTATCAGTGATAGAGATCTCCCTATCAGTGATAGAGATCGTCGACGA
GCTCGTTTAGTGAACCGTCAGATCGCCTGGAGACGCCATCCACGCTGTTTTGACCTCCATAGAAGACACC
GGGACCGATCCAGCCTCCGGACTCTAGCGTTTAAACTTAAGCTTACCACCATGGATTATAAAGACGATGA
TGACAAGCACCACCACCACCACCACGACAAGGATTGTGAAATGAAACGCACCACACTGGACAGCCCTTTG
GGGAAGCTGGAGCTGTCTGGTTGTGAGCAGGGTCTGCACGAAATAATTTTTCTGGGCAAGGGGACGTCTG
CAGCTGATGCCGTGGAGGTCCCAGCCCCCGCTGCGGTTCTCGGAGGTCCGGAGCCCCTGATACAGGCTAC
AGCCTGGCTGAATGCCTATTTCCACCAGCCCGAGGCTATCGAAGAGTTCCCCGTGCCGGCTCTTCACCAT
CCCGTTTTCCAGCAAGAGTCGTTCACCAGACAGGTGTTATGGAAGCTGCTGAAGGTTGTGAAATTCGGAG
AAGTGATTTCTGAGTCACACTTAGCAGCCCTGGTAGGCAACCCCGCAGCCACGGCAGCAGTGAATACGGC
ACTGGATGGCAATCCTGTCCCTATCCTGATCCCGTGCCACAGAGTGGTCCAGGGGGATTCGGATGTGGGG
CCGTACCTTGGTGGACTGGCCGTGAAGGAATGGCTTCTGGCCCATGAAGGCCACCGGTTGGGGAAGCCAG
GCTTGGGATTCGAACTGGAGGTGCTGTTCCAGGGCCCCGGTACCGCCATCACAAGTTTGTACAAAAAAGC
AGGCACCATGTTTCCGGTAGCCCCTAAACCCCAGGATTCCAGTCAACCATCAGACAGACTCATGACTGAA
AAACAGCAGGAAGAAGCAGAATGGGAAAGCATAAATGTGCTATTGATGATGCATGGCTTAAAACCTTTGT
CTCTAGTCAAAAGAACAGATCTCAAAGATCTCATCATTTTTGACAAACAGTCATCACAAAGGATGAGACA
GAATTTGAAATTGTTGGTGGAAGAAACATCATGTCAACAGAACATGATACAGGAGCTTATAGAAACTAAT
CAACAGCTTAGAAATGAACTTCAGCTAGAGCAAAGCCGAGCAGCCAATCAAGAACAACGAGCTAATGACT
TGGAACAAATTATGGAAAGTGTGAAATCCAAAATTGGTGAATTGGAGGATGAATCACTAAATAGGGCTTG
CCACCAACAGAATAAAATAAAAGATCTTCAAAAGGAGCAGAAAACTTTGCAGGTGAAGTGCCAGCATTAT
AAGAAAAAACGAACGGAGCAAGAAGAAACTATTGCTTCTTTGCAAATGGAAGTCTGTAGATTAAAAAAGG
AGGAAGAAGATCGCATTGTCACTCAAAACAGAGTGTTTGCCTATCTGTGCAAAAGAGTTCCTCATACCGT
CTTGGATAGACAGTTGCTTTGTCTAATTGATTACTATGAATCTAAAATTAGAAAAATTCATACACAAAGG
CAATATAAAGAAGATGAAAGTCAGTCAGAAGAAGAAAACGACTACAGAAATCTGGATGCCTCACCAACTT
ATAAAGGCCTTTTAATGTCATTACAGAATCAACTCAAGGAATCAAAATCTAAGATTGATGCACTTTCAAG
TGAAAAGCTGAACCTCCAAAAAGATTTGGAAACCAGGCCTACGCAGCATGAATTAAGACTTTATAAACAG
CAGGTGAAGAAGCTGGAAAAAGCCCTTAAGAAAAACGTCAAATTACAGGAGCTTATTAATCATAAGAAGG
CTGAGGACACAGAGAAGAAAGATGAGCCCAGCAAATATAATCAGCAACAGGCCCTAATTGACCAGAGATA
CTTTCAGGTGCTGTGTAGCATCAATTCAATTATCCACAATCCAAGAGCTCCAGTAATAATTTATAAACAG
ACCAAAGGGGGAGTCCAAAATTTTAATAAAGATCTTGTTCAAGATTGTGGATTTGAGCATCTTGTTCCTG
TAATAGAAATGTGGGCAGATCAACTGACATCCTTAAAGGATTTGTATAAGTCCTTGAAAACACTATCTGC
AGAACTGGTACCTTGGCTTAATTTGAAGAAGCAGGATGAAAATGAAGGTATCAAAGTTGAAGATTTGTTG
TTTATAGTAGATACTATGCTGGAAGAAGTTGAAAATAAGGAAAAGGACAGCAATATGCCACACTTTCAAA
CTTTGCAAGCTATTGTTTCTCACTTCCAAAAGTTATTTGATGTGCCTTCTTTAAATGGAGTCTATCCCCG
AATGAATGAAGTTTATACTAGGCTTGGAGAAATGAACAATGCTGTGAGAAACCTCCAAGAACTCTTAGAA
TTAGATAGTTCATCCTCATTGTGTGTGCTAGTAAGCACTGTTGGAAAACTCTGTAGGCTGATTAATGAAG
ATGTGAATGAGCAGGTTATGCAGGTATTAGGACCTGAAGACCTCCAGAGCATTATCTACAAATTGGAAGA
ACACGAGGAATTTTTCCCAGCATTTCAGGCATTTACTAATGATCTACTTGAAATCTTAGAAATTGATGAC
TTGGATGCCATTGTACCTGCAGTAAAGAAATTAAAAGTACTTTCATACTAGAACCCAGCTTTC
