>Addgene plasmid #136870 | pEBTetBl-CLIP-Cep70 | depositor partial sequence | sequence record 264169 | Insert
ATGGGCGGTAGGCGTGTACGGTGGGAGGTCTATATAAGCAGAGCTCTCCCTATCAGTGATAGAGATCTCC
CTATCAGTGATAGAGATCGTCGACGAGCTCGTTTAGTGAACCGTCAGATCGCCTGGAGACGCCATCCACG
CTGTTTTGACCTCCATAGAAGACACCGGGACCGATCCAGCCTCCGGACTCTAGCGTTTAAACTTAAGCTT
ACCACCATGGATTATAAAGACGATGATGACAAGCACCACCACCACCACCACGACAAGGATTGTGAAATGA
AACGCACCACACTGGACAGCCCTTTGGGGAAGCTGGAGCTGTCTGGTTGTGAGCAGGGTCTGCACGAAAT
AATTTTTCTGGGCAAGGGGACGTCTGCAGCTGATGCCGTGGAGGTCCCAGCCCCCGCTGCGGTTCTCGGA
GGTCCGGAGCCCCTGATACAGGCTACAGCCTGGCTGAATGCCTATTTCCACCAGCCCGAGGCTATCGAAG
AGTTCCCCGTGCCGGCTCTTCACCATCCCGTTTTCCAGCAAGAGTCGTTCACCAGACAGGTGTTATGGAA
GCTGCTGAAGGTTGTGAAATTCGGAGAAGTGATTTCTGAGTCACACTTAGCAGCCCTGGTAGGCAACCCC
GCAGCCACGGCAGCAGTGAATACGGCACTGGATGGCAATCCTGTCCCTATCCTGATCCCGTGCCACAGAG
TGGTCCAGGGGGATTCGGATGTGGGGCCGTACCTTGGTGGACTGGCCGTGAAGGAATGGCTTCTGGCCCA
TGAAGGCCACCGGTTGGGGAAGCCAGGCTTGGGATTCGAACTGGAGGTGCTGTTCCAGGGCCCCGGTACC
GCCATCACAAGTTTGTACAAAAAAGCAGGCACCATGTTTCCGGTAGCCCCTAAACCCCAGGATTCCAGTC
AACCATCAGACAGACTCATGACTGAAAAACAGCAGGAAGAAGCAGAATGGGAAAGCATAAATGTGCTATT
GATGATGCATGGCTTAAAACCTTTGTCTCTAGTCAAAAGAACAGATCTCAAAGATCTCATCATTTTTGAC
AAACAGTCATCACAAAGGATGAGACAGAATTTGAAATTGTTGGTGGAAGAAACATCATGTCAACAGAACA
TGATACAGGAGCTTATAGAAACTAATCAACAGCTTAGAAATGAACTTCAGCTAGAGCAAAGCCGAGCAGC
CAATCAAGAACAACGAGCTAATGACTTGGAACAAATTATGGAAAGTGTGAAATCCAAAATTGGTGAATTG
GAGGATGAATCACTAAATAGGGCTTGCCACCAACAGAATAAAATAAAAGATCTTCAAAAGGAGCAGAAAA
CTTTGCAGGTGAAGTGCCAGCATTATAAGAAAAAACGAACGGAGCAAGAAGAAACTATTGCTTCTTTGCA
AATGGAAGTCTGTAGATTAAAAAAGGAGGAAGAAGATCGCATTGTCACTCAAAACAGAGTGTTTGCCTAT
CTGTGCAAAAGAGTTCCTCATACCGTCTTGGATAGACAGTTGCTTTGTCTAATTGATTACTATGAATCTA
AAATTAGAAAAATTCATACACAAAGGCAATATAAAGAAGATGAAAGTCAGTCAGAAGAAGAAAACGACTA
CAGAAATCTGGATGCCTCACCAACTTATAAAGGCCTTTTAATGTCATTACAGAATCAACTCAAGGAATCA
AAATCTAAGATTGATGCACTTTCAAGTGAAAAGCTGAACCTCCAAAAAGATTTGGAAACCAGGCCTACGC
AGCATGAATTAAGACTTTATAAACAGCAGGTGAAGAAGCTGGAAAAAGCCCTTAAGAAAAACGTCAAATT
ACAGGAGCTTATTAATCATAAGAAGGCTGAGGACACAGAGAAGAAAGATGAGCCCAGCAAATATAATCAG
CAACAGGCCCTAATTGACCAGAGATACTTTCAGGTGCTGTGTAGCATCAATTCAATTATCCACAATCCAA
GAGCTCCAGTAATAATTTATAAACAGACCAAAGGGGGAGTCCAAAATTTTAATAAAGATCTTGTTCAAGA
TTGTGGATTTGAGCATCTTGTTCCTGTAATAGAAATGTGGGCAGATCAACTGACATCCTTAAAGGATTTG
TATAAGTCCTTGAAAACACTATCTGCAGAACTGGTACCTTGGCTTAATTTGAAGAAGCAGGATGAAAATG
AAGGTATCAAAGTTGAAGATTTGTTGTTTATAGTAGATACTATGCTGGAAGAAGTTGAAAATAAGGAAAA
GGACAGCAATATGCCACACTTTCAAACTTTGCAAGCTATTGTTTCTCACTTCCAAAAGTTATTTGATGTG
CCTTCTTTAAATGGAGTCTATCCCCGAATGAATGAAGTTTATACTAGGCTTGGAGAAATGAACAATGCTG
TGAGAAACCTCCAAGAACTCTTAGAATTAGATAGTTCATCCTCATTGTGTGTGCTAGTAAGCACTGTTGG
AAAACTCTGTAGGCTGATTAATGAAGATGTGAATGAGCAGGTTATGCAGGTATTAGGACCTGAAGACCTC
CAGAGCATTATCTACAAATTGGAAGAACACGAGGAATTTTTCCCAGCATTTCAGGCATTTACTAATGATC
TACTTGAAATCTTAGAAATTGATGACTTGGATGCCATTGTACCTGCAGTAAAGAAATTAAAAGTACTTTC
ATACTAG
